Addgene plasmid #11258: pRS410
Purpose: (Empty Backbone)
Depositing lab: Fred Cross. Depositing organization: Rockefeller University.
Backbone
  Vector backbone: pRS410
  Backbone size (bp): 5270
  Vector type: Yeast Expression
  Selectable markers: Neomycin (select with G418)
Growth in bacteria
  Bacterial resistance: Ampicillin, 100 μg/mL
  Growth temperature: 37°C
  Growth strain: DH5alpha
  Copy number: Low Copy
Gene/Insert
  Gene/Insert name: None
  Cloning method: Restriction Enzyme
  Sequencing primers: 5′ T7; 3′ M13R
Resource information
  A portion of this plasmid was derived from a plasmid made by: pRS400 from Jef Boeke.
Terms and licenses: Academic/Nonprofit Terms; Industry Terms: Not Available to Industry
Depositor comments: pRS400 + pRS415 --> pRS410. Insert is KanMX (G418 resistance) from AatII-cut pRS400. Backbone is ApaLI-cut pRS415 (CEN plasmid).
How to cite: pRS410 was a gift from Fred Cross (Addgene plasmid # 11258 ; http://n2t.net/addgene:11258 ; RRID:Addgene_11258)
