[The description below was written by a language model from this plasmid's Addgene catalogue record and pLannotate feature annotations shown in this document.]
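Description:
pRS410 is an empty yeast–E. coli shuttle vector of the pRS series, 5,270 bp in size, intended for cloning and carrying genes in Saccharomyces cerevisiae under drug rather than auxotrophic selection. According to the depositor's notes, it was assembled by combining the KanMX cassette excised from pRS400 with the backbone of the centromeric plasmid pRS415, so that the usual nutritional marker is replaced by a dominant G418-resistance marker. This makes the plasmid usable in prototrophic or otherwise unmarked yeast strains. The CEN/ARS element (CEN6 centromere fused to an autonomously replicating sequence) allows it to replicate and segregate stably in yeast, as expected of a centromeric plasmid kept at low copy number.

For propagation in bacteria the plasmid carries a ColE1/pUC-type origin and the β-lactamase gene with its own promoter for ampicillin selection. The catalogue lists the copy number as low, although the annotated origin is of the high-copy type, and only short fragments of rop and the bom region are detected. An f1 origin is also present, which permits single-stranded DNA production with helper phage. The cloning region is the pBluescript-derived polylinker embedded in a lacZα fragment downstream of the lac promoter, operator and CAP site, and flanked by opposing T7 and T3 promoters. These serve as sequencing primer sites and could drive in vitro transcription of an insert. No yeast promoter or terminator is annotated around the polylinker, and no insert is present. Although catalogued as a yeast expression vector, it appears to need inserts that bring their own regulatory sequences.
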