Features (pLannotate 1.2.2; 17 found; start..end, strand, type, name):
    137..186     +  misc_feature   bom (fragment): basis of mobility region from pBR322
    249..1605    -  gene           kanMX: yeast selectable marker conferring kanamycin resistance (Wach et al., 1994)
   1670..1721    +  misc_feature   bom (fragment): basis of mobility region from pBR322
   1722..2177    -  rep_origin     f1 ori (sequence partly withheld): f1 bacteriophage origin of replication; arrow indicates direction of (+) strand synthesis
   2185..2340    -  CDS            lacZα (fragment): LacZα fragment of β-galactosidase; lacZ fragment
   2348..2366    +  promoter       T7 promoter: promoter for bacteriophage T7 RNA polymerase
   2375..2482    -  misc_feature   MCS: pBluescript multiple cloning site
   2495..2513    -  promoter       T3 promoter: promoter for bacteriophage T3 RNA polymerase
   2558..2574    -  protein_bind   lac operator: The lac repressor binds to the lac operator to inhibit transcription in E. coli. This inhibition can be relieved by adding lactose or isopropyl-β-D-thiogalactopyranoside (IPTG). lac repressor encoded by lacI
   2582..2612    -  promoter       lac promoter: promoter for the E. coli lac operon
   2627..2648    -  protein_bind   CAP binding site: CAP binding activates transcription in the presence of cAMP. E. coli catabolite activator protein
   2661..2753    -  CDS            lacI (fragment): lac repressor; lacI; The lac repressor binds to the lac operator to inhibit transcription in E. coli. This inhibition can be relieved by adding lactose or isopropyl-β-D-thiogalactopyranoside (IPTG).
   2936..3524    -  rep_origin     ori: high-copy-number ColE1/pMB1/pBR322/pUC origin of replication
   3695..4555    -  CDS            AmpR: β-lactamase; bla; confers resistance to ampicillin, carbenicillin, and related antibiotics
   4556..4660    -  promoter       AmpR promoter: bla
   4697..5200    +  misc_feature   CEN/ARS: S. cerevisiae CEN6 centromere fused to an autonomously replicating sequence
   5270..35      +  CDS            rop (fragment) (across the origin): Rop protein, which maintains plasmids at low copy number; rop
>Addgene plasmid #11258 | pRS410 | depositor full sequence | sequence record 6932 | Author sequence
TCGCGCGTTTCGGTGATGACGGTGAAAACCTCTGACACATGCAGCTCCCGGAGACGGTCACAGCTTGTCT
GTAAGCGGATGCCGGGAGCAGACAAGCCCGTCAGGGCGCGTCAGCGGGTGTTGGCGGGTGTCGGGGCTGG
CTTAACTATGCGGCATCAGAGCAGATTGTACTGAGAGTGCACCATAATCATCGATGAATTCGAGCTCGTT
TTCGACACTGGATGGCGGCGTTAGTATCGAATCGACAGCAGTATAGCGACCAGCATTCACATACGATTGA
CGCATGATATTACTTTCTGCGCACTTAACTTCGCATCTGGGCAGATGATGTCGAGGCGAAAAAAAATATA
AATCACGCTAACATTTGATTAAAATAGAACAACTACAATATAAAAAAACTATACAAATGACAAGTTCTTG
AAAACAAGAATCTTTTTATTGTCAGTACTGATTAGAAAAACTCATCGAGCATCAAATGAAACTGCAATTT
ATTCATATCAGGATTATCAATACCATATTTTTGAAAAAGCCGTTTCTGTAATGAAGGAGAAAACTCACCG
AGGCAGTTCCATAGGATGGCAAGATCCTGGTATCGGTCTGCGATTCCGACTCGTCCAACATCAATACAAC
CTATTAATTTCCCCTCGTCAAAAATAAGGTTATCAAGTGAGAAATCACCATGAGTGACGACTGAATCCGG
TGAGAATGGCAAAAGCTTATGCATTTCTTTCCAGACTTGTTCAACAGGCCAGCCATTACGCTCGTCATCA
AAATCACTCGCATCAACCAAACCGTTATTCATTCGTGATTGCGCCTGAGCGAGACGAAATACGCGATCGC
TGTTAAAAGGACAATTACAAACAGGAATCGAATGCAACCGGCGCAGGAACACTGCCAGCGCATCAACAAT
ATTTTCACCTGAATCAGGATATTCTTCTAATACCTGGAATGCTGTTTTGCCGGGGATCGCAGTGGTGAGT
AACCATGCATCATCAGGAGTACGGATAAAATGCTTGATGGTCGGAAGAGGCATAAATTCCGTCAGCCAGT
TTAGTCTGACCATCTCATCTGTAACATCATTGGCAACGCTACCTTTGCCATGTTTCAGAAACAACTCTGG
CGCATCGGGCTTCCCATACAATCGATAGATTGTCGCACCTGATTGCCCGACATTATCGCGAGCCCATTTA
TACCCATATAAATCAGCATCCATGTTGGAATTTAATCGCGGCCTCGAAACGTGAGTCTTTTCCTTACCCA
TGGTTGTTTATGTTCGGATGTGATGTGAGAACTGTATCCTAGCAAGATTTTAAAAGGAAGTATATGAAAG
AAGAACCTCAGTGGCAAATCCTAACCTTTTATATTTCTCTACAGGGGCGCGGCGTGGGGACAATTCAACG
CGTCTGTGAGGGGAGCGTTTCCCTGCTCGCAGGTCTGCAGCGAGGAGCCGTAATTTTTGCTTCGCGCCGT
GCGGCCATCAAAATGTATGGATGCAAATGATTATACATGGGGATGTATGGGCTAAATGTACGGGCGACAG
TCACATCATGCCCCTGAGCTGCGCACGTCAAGACTGTCAAGGAGGGTATTCTGGGCCTCCATGTCGCTGG
CCGGGTGACCCGGCGGGGACGAGGCAAGCTAAACAGATCTGGCGCGCCTTAATTAACCCTATGCGGTGTG
AAATACCGCACAGATGCGTAAGGAGAAAATACCGCATCAGGAAATTGTAAACGTTAATATTTTGTTAAAA
TTCGCGTTAAATTTTTGTTAAATCAGCTCATTTTTTAACCAATAGGCCGAAATCGGCAAAATCCCTTATA
AATCAAAAGAATAGACCGAGATAGGGT
[37 nt withheld, positions 1848-1884]
AAAGAACGTGGACTCCAACGTCAAAGG
[49 nt withheld, positions 1912-1960]
T
[91 nt withheld, positions 1962-2052]
G
[124 nt withheld, positions 2054-2177]
CGCGCCATTCGCCATTCAGGCTGCGCAACTGTTGGGAAGGGCGATCGGTGCGGGCCTCTTCGCTATTACG
CCAGCTGGCGAAAGGGGGATGTGCTGCAAGGCGATTAAGTTGGGTAACGCCAGGGTTTTCCCAGTCACGA
CGTTGTAAAACGACGGCCAGTGAGCGCGCGTAATACGACTCACTATAGGGCGAATTGGGTACCGGGCCCC
CCCTCGAGGTCGACGGTATCGATAAGCTTGATATCGAATTCCTGCAGCCCGGGGGATCCACTAGTTCTAG
AGCGGCCGCCACCGCGGTGGAGCTCCAGCTTTTGTTCCCTTTAGTGAGGGTTAATTGCGCGCTTGGCGTA
ATCATGGTCATAGCTGTTTCCTGTGTGAAATTGTTATCCGCTCACAATTCCACACAACATACGAGCCGGA
AGCATAAAGTGTAAAGCCTGGGGTGCCTAATGAGTGAGCTAACTCACATTAATTGCGTTGCGCTCACTGC
CCGCTTTCCAGTCGGGAAACCTGTCGTGCCAGCTGCATTAATGAATCGGCCAACGCGCGGGGAGAGGCGG
TTTGCGTATTGGGCGCTCTTCCGCTTCCTCGCTCACTGACTCGCTGCGCTCGGTCGTTCGGCTGCGGCGA
GCGGTATCAGCTCACTCAAAGGCGGTAATACGGTTATCCACAGAATCAGGGGATAACGCAGGAAAGAACA
TGTGAGCAAAAGGCCAGCAAAAGGCCAGGAACCGTAAAAAGGCCGCGTTGCTGGCGTTTTTCCATAGGCT
CCGCCCCCCTGACGAGCATCACAAAAATCGACGCTCAAGTCAGAGGTGGCGAAACCCGACAGGACTATAA
AGATACCAGGCGTTTCCCCCTGGAAGCTCCCTCGTGCGCTCTCCTGTTCCGACCCTGCCGCTTACCGGAT
ACCTGTCCGCCTTTCTCCCTTCGGGAAGCGTGGCGCTTTCTCATAGCTCACGCTGTAGGTATCTCAGTTC
GGTGTAGGTCGTTCGCTCCAAGCTGGGCTGTGTGCACGAACCCCCCGTTCAGCCCGACCGCTGCGCCTTA
TCCGGTAACTATCGTCTTGAGTCCAACCCGGTAAGACACGACTTATCGCCACTGGCAGCAGCCACTGGTA
ACAGGATTAGCAGAGCGAGGTATGTAGGCGGTGCTACAGAGTTCTTGAAGTGGTGGCCTAACTACGGCTA
CACTAGAAGGACAGTATTTGGTATCTGCGCTCTGCTGAAGCCAGTTACCTTCGGAAAAAGAGTTGGTAGC
TCTTGATCCGGCAAACAAACCACCGCTGGTAGCGGTGGTTTTTTTGTTTGCAAGCAGCAGATTACGCGCA
GAAAAAAAGGATCTCAAGAAGATCCTTTGATCTTTTCTACGGGGTCTGACGCTCAGTGGAACGAAAACTC
ACGTTAAGGGATTTTGGTCATGAGATTATCAAAAAGGATCTTCACCTAGATCCTTTTAAATTAAAAATGA
AGTTTTAAATCAATCTAAAGTATATATGAGTAAACTTGGTCTGACAGTTACCAATGCTTAATCAGTGAGG
CACCTATCTCAGCGATCTGTCTATTTCGTTCATCCATAGTTGCCTGACTCCCCGTCGTGTAGATAACTAC
GATACGGGAGGGCTTACCATCTGGCCCCAGTGCTGCAATGATACCGCGAGACCCACGCTCACCGGCTCCA
GATTTATCAGCAATAAACCAGCCAGCCGGAAGGGCCGAGCGCAGAAGTGGTCCTGCAACTTTATCCGCCT
CCATCCAGTCTATTAATTGTTGCCGGGAAGCTAGAGTAAGTAGTTCGCCAGTTAATAGTTTGCGCAACGT
TGTTGCCATTGCTACAGGCATCGTGGTGTCACGCTCGTCGTTTGGTATGGCTTCATTCAGCTCCGGTTCC
CAACGATCAAGGCGAGTTACATGATCCCCCATGTTGTGCAAAAAAGCGGTTAGCTCCTTCGGTCCTCCGA
TCGTTGTCAGAAGTAAGTTGGCCGCAGTGTTATCACTCATGGTTATGGCAGCACTGCATAATTCTCTTAC
TGTCATGCCATCCGTAAGATGCTTTTCTGTGACTGGTGAGTACTCAACCAAGTCATTCTGAGAATAGTGT
ATGCGGCGACCGAGTTGCTCTTGCCCGGCGTCAATACGGGATAATACCGCGCCACATAGCAGAACTTTAA
AAGTGCTCATCATTGGAAAACGTTCTTCGGGGCGAAAACTCTCAAGGATCTTACCGCTGTTGAGATCCAG
TTCGATGTAACCCACTCGTGCACCCAACTGATCTTCAGCATCTTTTACTTTCACCAGCGTTTCTGGGTGA
GCAAAAACAGGAAGGCAAAATGCCGCAAAAAAGGGAATAAGGGCGACACGGAAATGTTGAATACTCATAC
TCTTCCTTTTTCAATATTATTGAAGCATTTATCAGGGTTATTGTCTCATGAGCGGATACATATTTGAATG
TATTTAGAAAAATAAACAAATAGGGGTTCCGCGCACATTTCCCCGAAAAGTGCCACCTGGGTCCTTTTCA
TCACGTGCTATAAAAATAATTATAATTTAAATTTTTTAATATAAATATATAAATTAAAAATAGAAAGTAA
AAAAAGAAATTAAAGAAAAAATAGTTTTTGTTTTCCGAAGATGTAAAAGACTCTAGGGGGATCGCCAACA
AATACTACCTTTTATCTTGCTCTTCCTGCTCTCAGGTATTAATGCCGAATTGTTTCATCTTGTCTGTGTA
GAAGACCACACACGAAAATCCTGTGATTTTACATTTTACTTATCGTTAATCGAATGTATATCTATTTAAT
CTGCTTTTCTTGTCTAATAAATATATATGTAAAGTACGCTTTTTGTTGAAATTTTTTAAACCTTTGTTTA
TTTTTTTTTCTTCATTCCGTAACTCTTCTACCTTCTTTATTTACTTTCTAAAATCCAAATACAAAACATA
AAAATAAATAAACACAGAGTAAATTCCCAAATTATTCCATCATTAAAAGATACGAGGCGCGTGTAAGTTA
CAGGCAAGCGATCCGTCTCTAAGAAACCATTATTATCATGACATTAACCTATAAAAATAGGCGTATCACG
AGGCCCTTTCGTC
