>Addgene plasmid #11258 | pRS410 | addgene partial sequence | sequence record 158252 | T7 5'-TAATACGACTCACTATAGGG-3'
GTCGACGGTATCGATAAGCTTGATATCGAATTCCTGCAGCCCGGGGGATCCACTAGTTCTAGAGCGGCCG
CCACCGCGGTGGAGCTCCAGCTTTTGTTCCCTTTAGTGAGGGTTAATTGCGCGCTTGGCGTAATCATGGT
CATAGCTGTTTCCTGTGTGAAATTGTTATCCGCTCACAATTCCACACAACATACGAGCCGGAAGCATAAA
GTGTAAAGCCTGGGGTGCCTAATGAGTGAGCTAACTCACATTAATTGCGTTGCGCTCACTGCCCGCTTTC
CAGTCGGGAAACCTGTCGTGCCAGCTGCATTAATGAATCGGCCAACGCGCGGGGAGAGGCGGTTTGCGTA
TTGGGCGCTCTTCCGCTTCCTCGCTCACTGACTCGCTGCGCTCGGTCGTTCGGCTGCGGCGAGCGGTATC
AGCTCACTCAAAGGCGGTAATACGGTTATCCACAGAATCAGGGGATAACGCAGGAAAGAACATGTGAGCA
AAAGGCCAGCAAAAGGCCAGGAACCGTAAAAAGGCCGCGTTGCTGGCGTTTTTCCATAGGCTCCGCCCCC
CTGACGAGCATCACAAAAATCGACGCTCAAGTCAGAGGTGGCGAAACCCGACAGGACTATAAAGATACCA
GGCGTTTCCCCCTGGAAGCTCCCTCGTGCGCTCTCCTGTTCCGACCCTGCCGCTTACCGGATACCTGTCC
GCCTTTCTCCCTTCGGGAAGCGTGGCGCTTTCTCATAGCTCACGCTGTAGGTATCTCAGTTCGGTGTAGG
TCGTTCGCTCCAAGCTGGGCTGTGTGCACGAACCCCCCGTTCAGCCCGACCGCTGCGCCTTATCCGGTAA
CTATCGTCTTGAGTCCAACCCGGTAAGACACGACTTATCGCCACTGGCAGCAGCCACTGGTAACAGGATT
A
